Addgene plasmid #108192: pET15b+2(L171C)X
Purpose: Expresses PdR-PCNA2(L171C)-PdX fusion protein in E. coli
Depositing lab: Teruyuki Nagamune. Depositing organization: The University of Tokyo. Publication: Artificial Self-Sufficient Cytochrome P450 Containing Multiple Auxiliary Proteins Demonstrates Improved Monooxygenase Activity. Haga T, Hirakawa H, Nagamune T. Biotechnol J. 2018 Dec;13(12):e1800088. doi: 10.1002/biot.201800088. Epub 2018 Aug 14. PubMed 30039932.
Backbone
  Vector backbone: pET-15b
  Backbone manufacturer: Merck Millipore
  Backbone size w/o insert (bp): 5697
  Total vector size (bp): 6852
  Vector type: Bacterial Expression
Growth in bacteria
  Bacterial resistance: Ampicillin, 100 μg/mL
  Growth temperature: 37°C
  Growth strain: DH5alpha
  Growth instructions: Supplement with 1% glucose is recommended to suppress leaky expression.
  Copy number: Low Copy
Gene/Insert
  Gene/Insert name: PCNA2(L171C)-PdX fusion protein
  Species: Synthetic; Sulfolobus solfataricus P2, Pseudomonas putida
  Insert size (bp): 1155
  Mutation: L171C (PCNA2); C73S/C85S (PdX)
  Promoter: T7 promoter
  Tag / fusion protein: His6 tag (N terminal on backbone)
  Cloning method: Restriction Enzyme; 5′ cloning site NdeI (not destroyed); 3′ cloning site BamHI (not destroyed)
  Sequencing primers: 5′ T7; 3′ T7 Terminal
Resource information
  A portion of this plasmid was derived from a plasmid made by: Masahiro Goto, Kyushu University
Terms and licenses: Academic/Nonprofit Terms; Industry Terms: Not Available to Industry
How to cite: pET15b+2(L171C)X was a gift from Teruyuki Nagamune (Addgene plasmid # 108192 ; http://n2t.net/addgene:108192 ; RRID:Addgene_108192)
