[The description below was written by a language model from this plasmid's Addgene catalogue record and pLannotate feature annotations shown in this document.]
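Description:
pET15b+2(L171C)X is a bacterial expression plasmid built on the pET-15b backbone for T7-driven protein production in E. coli. It replicates from a pBR322-type ColE1 origin accompanied by the bom region and the rop gene, which keeps copy number low, and it is selected with ampicillin through the β-lactamase gene. The backbone also carries lacI under its own promoter, along with remnant fragments of the tetracycline resistance gene that are not functional markers.

The insert, about 1.15 kb and cloned between NdeI and BamHI, encodes a synthetic fusion of PCNA2, one subunit of the heterotrimeric sliding clamp of Sulfolobus solfataricus, to putidaredoxin (PdX, camB), the iron-sulfur electron-transfer protein of the Pseudomonas putida P450cam system. PCNA2 carries an L171C substitution and PdX carries C73S/C85S. In the feature table the two coding regions are separated by an unannotated stretch, presumably a linker. Transcription comes from the T7 promoter with an adjacent lac operator, so expression depends on T7 RNA polymerase in the host and is induced with IPTG. Translation uses the T7 gene 10 ribosome binding site, and the transcript ends at the T7 terminator. The backbone supplies an N-terminal His6 tag followed by a thrombin cleavage site for purification and tag removal.

The stated purpose line mentions a PdR-PCNA2(L171C)-PdX fusion, but neither the insert field nor the annotated features include putidaredoxin reductase, so the construct appears to encode only PCNA2-PdX. According to the associated publication title, the plasmid belongs to work on artificial self-sufficient cytochrome P450 assemblies containing multiple auxiliary proteins. There, PCNA subunits presumably act as a scaffold that brings redox partners together with the P450.
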