Features (pLannotate 1.2.2; 22 found; start..end, strand, type, name):
      1..19      +  promoter       T7 promoter: promoter for bacteriophage T7 RNA polymerase
     20..44      +  protein_bind   lac operator: The lac repressor binds to the lac operator to inhibit transcription in E. coli. This inhibition can be relieved by adding lactose or isopropyl-β-D-thiogalactopyranoside (IPTG). lac repressor encoded by lacI
     59..81      +  RBS            RBS: efficient ribosome binding site from bacteriophage T7 gene 10 (Olins and Rangwala, 1989)
    100..116     +  CDS            capTEV™ (fragment): composite tag for in vivo biotinylation, TEV protease cleavage, and 6xHis tagging
    127..144     +  CDS            thrombin site: thrombin recognition and cleavage site
    151..885     +  CDS            pcn2: PCNA2_SACS2 - Also known as pcnA-2. Experimental evidence at protein level: Swiss-Prot protein existence level 1. One of the sliding clamp subunits that acts as a moving platform for DNA processing. Responsible for tethering the catalytic subunit of DNA polymerase to DNA during high-speed replication. Heterotrimer stimulates the Holliday junction resolvase Hjc. DNA polymerase I, DNA ligase and the flap endonuclease may be constitutively associated with the PCNA heterotrimer forming a scanning complex able to couple DNA synthesis and Okazaki fragment maturation. From Saccharolobus solfataricus
    976..1296    +  CDS            camB: PUTX_PSEPU - Experimental evidence at protein level: Swiss-Prot protein existence level 1. The oxidation of camphor by cytochrome P450-CAM requires the participation of a flavoprotein, putidaredoxin reductase, and an iron- sulfur protein, putidaredoxin, to mediate the transfer of electrons from NADH to P450 for oxygen activation. From Pseudomonas putida (Arthrobacter siderocapsulatus).
   1307..1356    +  CDS            SET1 (fragment): solubility-enhancement tag derived from T7 phage gene 10B
   1364..1411    +  terminator     T7 terminator: transcription terminator for bacteriophage T7 RNA polymerase
   1434..1538    -  CDS            TcR (fragment): tetracycline efflux protein; tet; confers resistance to tetracycline
   1586..1614    -  promoter       tet promoter: E. coli promoter for tetracycline efflux protein gene
   1727..1831    +  promoter       AmpR promoter: bla
   1832..2692    +  CDS            AmpR: β-lactamase; bla; confers resistance to ampicillin, carbenicillin, and related antibiotics
   2863..3451    +  rep_origin     ori: high-copy-number ColE1/pMB1/pBR322/pUC origin of replication
   3637..3776    -  misc_feature   bom: basis of mobility region from pBR322
   3878..4069    -  CDS            rop: Rop protein, which maintains plasmids at low copy number; rop
   4086..4466    +  CDS            YPB1_ECOLX: Protein predicted: Swiss-Prot protein existence level 4. From Escherichia coli.
   4708..5332    -  CDS            TcR (fragment): tetracycline efflux protein; tet; confers resistance to tetracycline
   5347..5368    -  protein_bind   CAP binding site: CAP binding activates transcription in the presence of cAMP. E. coli catabolite activator protein
   5381..6463    -  CDS            lacI: lac repressor; lacI; The lac repressor binds to the lac operator to inhibit transcription in E. coli. This inhibition can be relieved by adding lactose or isopropyl-β-D-thiogalactopyranoside (IPTG).
   6464..6541    -  promoter       lacI promoter: lacI
   6549..6828    -  CDS            TcR (fragment): tetracycline efflux protein; tet; confers resistance to tetracycline
>Addgene plasmid #108192 | pET15b+2(L171C)X | addgene full sequence | sequence record 208580 | Addgene NGS Result
TAATACGACTCACTATAGGGGAATTGTGAGCGGATAACAATTCCCCTCTAGAAATAATTTTGTTTAACTT
TAAGAAGGAGATATACCATGGGCAGCAGCCATCATCATCATCATCACAGCAGCGGCCTGGTGCCGCGCGG
CAGCCATATGATGAAAGCCAAAGTGATCGATGCAGTTTCTTTCAGTTACATCCTGCGTACCGTGGGCGAT
TTCCTGAGCGAAGCCAACTTTATTGTGACGAAAGAAGGCATTCGTGTTAGTGGTATCGATCCGAGCCGCG
TGGTTTTTCTGGATATCTTCCTGCCGAGCTCTTACTTTGAAGGCTTCGAAGTTAGCCAGGAAAAAGAAAT
CATCGGTTTCAAACTGGAAGATGTGAACGATATTCTGAAACGTGTTCTGAAAGATGATACCCTGATCCTG
AGTAGCAATGAATCTAAACTGACCCTGACGTTTGATGGTGAATTTACCCGCAGTTTTGAACTGCCGCTGA
TTCAGGTGGAATCTACGCAGCCGCCGAGTGTTAATCTGGAATTTCCGTTCAAAGCGCAGCTGCTGACCAT
TACGTTTGCCGATATTATCGATGAACTGAGTGATCTGGGCGAAGTGCTGAACATCCATAGCAAAGAAAAC
AAACTGTACTTCGAAGTGATCGGTGATTGCAGCACCGCGAAAGTTGAACTGTCTACCGATAACGGCACGC
TGCTGGAAGCGTCTGGTGCCGATGTGTCTAGTAGCTATGGCATGGAATACGTTGCAAATACCACGAAAAT
GCGTCGCGCGAGCGATTCTATGGAACTGTACTTCGGTAGCCAGATTCCGCTGAAACTGCGTTTTAAACTG
CCGCAGGAAGGCTACGGTGATTTCTACATCGCACCGCGCGCGGACGGCGGTGGCGGCAGCCCTCCACCTC
CACCGCCTCCTCCACCGCCACCACCGCCGCCTCCACCTCCACCGCCGCCCGGAGGTGGTGGCTCTATGTC
TAAAGTAGTGTATGTGTCACATGATGGAACGCGTCGCGAACTGGATGTGGCGGATGGCGTCAGCCTGATG
CAGGCTGCAGTCTCCAATGGTATCTACGATATTGTCGGTGATTGTGGCGGCAGCGCCAGCTGTGCCACCT
GCCATGTCTATGTGAACGAAGCGTTCACGGACAAGGTGCCCGCCGCCAACGAGCGGGAAATCGGCATGCT
GGAGAGCGTCACGGCCGAACTGAAGCCGAACAGCAGGCTCAGCTGCCAGATCATCATGACGCCCGAGCTG
GATGGCATCGTGGTCGATGTTCCCGATAGGCAATGGTAAGGATCCGGCTGCTAACAAAGCCCGAAAGGAA
GCTGAGTTGGCTGCTGCCACCGCTGAGCAATAACTAGCATAACCCCTTGGGGCCTCTAAACGGGTCTTGA
GGGGTTTTTTGCTGAAAGGAGGAACTATATCCGGATATCCCGCAAGAGGCCCGGCAGTACCGGCATAACC
AAGCCTATGCCTACAGCATCCAGGGTGACGGTGCCGAGGATGACGATGAGCGCATTGTTAGATTTCATAC
ACGGTGCCTGACTGCGTTAGCAATTTAACTGTGATAAACTACCGCATTAAAGCTTATCGATGATAAGCTG
TCAAACATGAGAATTCTTGAAGACGAAAGGGCCTCGTGATACGCCTATTTTTATAGGTTAATGTCATGAT
AATAATGGTTTCTTAGACGTCAGGTGGCACTTTTCGGGGAAATGTGCGCGGAACCCCTATTTGTTTATTT
TTCTAAATACATTCAAATATGTATCCGCTCATGAGACAATAACCCTGATAAATGCTTCAATAATATTGAA
AAAGGAAGAGTATGAGTATTCAACATTTCCGTGTCGCCCTTATTCCCTTTTTTGCGGCATTTTGCCTTCC
TGTTTTTGCTCACCCAGAAACGCTGGTGAAAGTAAAAGATGCTGAAGATCAGTTGGGTGCACGAGTGGGT
TACATCGAACTGGATCTCAACAGCGGTAAGATCCTTGAGAGTTTTCGCCCCGAAGAACGTTTTCCAATGA
TGAGCACTTTTAAAGTTCTGCTATGTGGCGCGGTATTATCCCGTGTTGACGCCGGGCAAGAGCAACTCGG
TCGCCGCATACACTATTCTCAGAATGACTTGGTTGAGTACTCACCAGTCACAGAAAAGCATCTTACGGAT
GGCATGACAGTAAGAGAATTATGCAGTGCTGCCATAACCATGAGTGATAACACTGCGGCCAACTTACTTC
TGACAACGATCGGAGGACCGAAGGAGCTAACCGCTTTTTTGCACAACATGGGGGATCATGTAACTCGCCT
TGATCGTTGGGAACCGGAGCTGAATGAAGCCATACCAAACGACGAGCGTGACACCACGATGCCTGCAGCA
ATGGCAACAACGTTGCGCAAACTATTAACTGGCGAACTACTTACTCTAGCTTCCCGGCAACAATTAATAG
ACTGGATGGAGGCGGATAAAGTTGCAGGACCACTTCTGCGCTCGGCCCTTCCGGCTGGCTGGTTTATTGC
TGATAAATCTGGAGCCGGTGAGCGTGGGTCTCGCGGTATCATTGCAGCACTGGGGCCAGATGGTAAGCCC
TCCCGTATCGTAGTTATCTACACGACGGGGAGTCAGGCAACTATGGATGAACGAAATAGACAGATCGCTG
AGATAGGTGCCTCACTGATTAAGCATTGGTAACTGTCAGACCAAGTTTACTCATATATACTTTAGATTGA
TTTAAAACTTCATTTTTAATTTAAAAGGATCTAGGTGAAGATCCTTTTTGATAATCTCATGACCAAAATC
CCTTAACGTGAGTTTTCGTTCCACTGAGCGTCAGACCCCGTAGAAAAGATCAAAGGATCTTCTTGAGATC
CTTTTTTTCTGCGCGTAATCTGCTGCTTGCAAACAAAAAAACCACCGCTACCAGCGGTGGTTTGTTTGCC
GGATCAAGAGCTACCAACTCTTTTTCCGAAGGTAACTGGCTTCAGCAGAGCGCAGATACCAAATACTGTC
CTTCTAGTGTAGCCGTAGTTAGGCCACCACTTCAAGAACTCTGTAGCACCGCCTACATACCTCGCTCTGC
TAATCCTGTTACCAGTGGCTGCTGCCAGTGGCGATAAGTCGTGTCTTACCGGGTTGGACTCAAGACGATA
GTTACCGGATAAGGCGCAGCGGTCGGGCTGAACGGGGGGTTCGTGCACACAGCCCAGCTTGGAGCGAACG
ACCTACACCGAACTGAGATACCTACAGCGTGAGCTATGAGAAAGCGCCACGCTTCCCGAAGGGAGAAAGG
CGGACAGGTATCCGGTAAGCGGCAGGGTCGGAACAGGAGAGCGCACGAGGGAGCTTCCAGGGGGAAACGC
CTGGTATCTTTATAGTCCTGTCGGGTTTCGCCACCTCTGACTTGAGCGTCGATTTTTGTGATGCTCGTCA
GGGGGGCGGAGCCTATGGAAAAACGCCAGCAACGCGGCCTTTTTACGGTTCCTGGCCTTTTGCTGGCCTT
TTGCTCACATGTTCTTTCCTGCGTTATCCCCTGATTCTGTGGATAACCGTATTACCGCCTTTGAGTGAGC
TGATACCGCTCGCCGCAGCCGAACGACCGAGCGCAGCGAGTCAGTGAGCGAGGAAGCGGAAGAGCGCCTG
ATGCGGTATTTTCTCCTTACGCATCTGTGCGGTATTTCACACCGCAATGGTGCACTCTCAGTACAATCTG
CTCTGATGCCGCATAGTTAAGCCAGTATACACTCCGCTATCGCTACGTGACTGGGTCATGGCTGCGCCCC
GACACCCGCCAACACCCGCTGACGCGCCCTGACGGGCTTGTCTGCTCCCGGCATCCGCTTACAGACAAGC
TGTGACCGTCTCCGGGAGCTGCATGTGTCAGAGGTTTTCACCGTCATCACCGAAACGCGCGAGGCAGCTG
CGGTAAAGCTCATCAGCGTGGTCGTGAAGCGATTCACAGATGTCTGCCTGTTCATCCGCGTCCAGCTCGT
TGAGTTTCTCCAGAAGCGTTAATGTCTGGCTTCTGATAAAGCGGGCCATGTTAAGGGCGGTTTTTTCCTG
TTTGGTCACTGATGCCTCCGTGTAAGGGGGATTTCTGTTCATGGGGGTAATGATACCGATGAAACGAGAG
AGGATGCTCACGATACGGGTTACTGATGATGAACATGCCCGGTTACTGGAACGTTGTGAGGGTAAACAAC
TGGCGGTATGGATGCGGCGGGACCAGAGAAAAATCACTCAGGGTCAATGCCAGCGCTTCGTTAATACAGA
TGTAGGTGTTCCACAGGGTAGCCAGCAGCATCCTGCGATGCAGATCCGGAACATAATGGTGCAGGGCGCT
GACTTCCGCGTTTCCAGACTTTACGAAACACGGAAACCGAAGACCATTCATGTTGTTGCTCAGGTCGCAG
ACGTTTTGCAGCAGCAGTCGCTTCACGTTCGCTCGCGTATCGGTGATTCATTCTGCTAACCAGTAAGGCA
ACCCCGCCAGCCTAGCCGGGTCCTCAACGACAGGAGCACGATCATGCGCACCCGTGGCCAGGACCCAACG
CTGCCCGAGATGCGCCGCGTGCGGCTGCTGGAGATGGCGGACGCGATGGATATGTTCTGCCAAGGGTTGG
TTTGCGCATTCACAGTTCTCCGCAAGAATTGATTGGCTCCAATTCTTGGAGTGGTGAATCCGTTAGCGAG
GTGCCGCCGGCTTCCATTCAGGTCGAGGTGGCCCGGCTCCATGCACCGCGACGCAACGCGGGGAGGCAGA
CAAGGTATAGGGCGGCGCCTACAATCCATGCCAACCCGTTCCATGTGCTCGCCGAGGCGGCATAAATCGC
CGTGACGATCAGCGGTCCAATGATCGAAGTTAGGCTGGTAAGAGCCGCGAGCGATCCTTGAAGCTGTCCC
TGATGGTCGTCATCTACCTGCCTGGACAGCATGGCCTGCAACGCGGGCATCCCGATGCCGCCGGAAGCGA
GAAGAATCATAATGGGGAAGGCCATCCAGCCTCGCGTCGCGAACGCCAGCAAGACGTAGCCCAGCGCGTC
GGCCGCCATGCCGGCGATAATGGCCTGCTTCTCGCCGAAACGTTTGGTGGCGGGACCAGTGACGAAGGCT
TGAGCGAGGGCGTGCAAGATTCCGAATACCGCAAGCGACAGGCCGATCATCGTCGCGCTCCAGCGAAAGC
GGTCCTCGCCGAAAATGACCCAGAGCGCTGCCGGCACCTGTCCTACGAGTTGCATGATAAAGAAGACAGT
CATAAGTGCGGCGACGATAGTCATGCCCCGCGCCCACCGGAAGGAGCTGACTGGGTTGAAGGCTCTCAAG
GGCATCGGTCGAGATCCCGGTGCCTAATGAGTGAGCTAACTTACATTAATTGCGTTGCGCTCACTGCCCG
CTTTCCAGTCGGGAAACCTGTCGTGCCAGCTGCATTAATGAATCGGCCAACGCGCGGGGAGAGGCGGTTT
GCGTATTGGGCGCCAGGGTGGTTTTTCTTTTCACCAGTGAGACGGGCAACAGCTGATTGCCCTTCACCGC
CTGGCCCTGAGAGAGTTGCAGCAAGCGGTCCACGCTGGTTTGCCCCAGCAGGCGAAAATCCTGTTTGATG
GTGGTTAACGGCGGGATATAACATGAGCTGTCTTCGGTATCGTCGTATCCCACTACCGAGATATCCGCAC
CAACGCGCAGCCCGGACTCGGTAATGGCGCGCATTGCGCCCAGCGCCATCTGATCGTTGGCAACCAGCAT
CGCAGTGGGAACGATGCCCTCATTCAGCATTTGCATGGTTTGTTGAAAACCGGACATGGCACTCCAGTCG
CCTTCCCGTTCCGCTATCGGCTGAATTTGATTGCGAGTGAGATATTTATGCCAGCCAGCCAGACGCAGAC
GCGCCGAGACAGAACTTAATGGGCCCGCTAACAGCGCGATTTGCTGGTGACCCAATGCGACCAGATGCTC
CACGCCCAGTCGCGTACCGTCTTCATGGGAGAAAATAATACTGTTGATGGGTGTCTGGTCAGAGACATCA
AGAAATAACGCCGGAACATTAGTGCAGGCAGCTTCCACAGCAATGGCATCCTGGTCATCCAGCGGATAGT
TAATGATCAGCCCACTGACGCGTTGCGCGAGAAGATTGTGCACCGCCGCTTTACAGGCTTCGACGCCGCT
TCGTTCTACCATCGACACCACCACGCTGGCACCCAGTTGATCGGCGCGAGATTTAATCGCCGCGACAATT
TGCGACGGCGCGTGCAGGGCCAGACTGGAGGTGGCAACGCCAATCAGCAACGACTGTTTGCCCGCCAGTT
GTTGTGCCACGCGGTTGGGAATGTAATTCAGCTCCGCCATCGCCGCTTCCACTTTTTCCCGCGTTTTCGC
AGAAACGTGGCTGGCCTGGTTCACCACGCGGGAAACGGTCTGATAAGAGACACCGGCATACTCTGCGACA
TCGTATAACGTTACTGGTTTCACATTCACCACCCTGAATTGACTCTCTTCCGGGCGCTATCATGCCATAC
CGCGAAAGGTTTTGCGCCATTCGATGGTGTCCGGGATCTCGACGCTCTCCCTTATGCGACTCCTGCATTA
GGAAGCAGCCCAGTAGTAGGTTGAGGCCGTTGAGCACCGCCGCCGCAAGGAATGGTGCATGCAAGGAGAT
GGCGCCCAACAGTCCCCCGGCCACGGGGCCTGCCACCATACCCACGCCGAAACAAGCGCTCATGAGCCCG
AAGTGGCGAGCCCGATCTTCCCCATCGGTGATGTCGGCGATATAGGCGCCAGCAACCGCACCTGTGGCGC
CGGTGATGCCGGCCACGATGCGTCCGGCGTAGAGGATCGAGATCTCGATCCCGCGAAAT
